>Addgene plasmid #186039 | AAV-syn-LifeAct-jGCaMP8m-WPRE | addgene full sequence | sequence record 368190 | Addgene NGS Result
AAACCGCCTCTCCCCGCGCGTTGGCCGATTCATTAATGCAGCTGCGCGCTCGCTCGCTCACTGAGGCCGC
CCGGGCAAAGCCCGGGCGTCGGGCGACCTTTGGTCGCCCGGCCTCAGTGAGCGAGCGAGCGCGCAGAGAG
GGAGTGGCCAACTCCATCACTAGGGGTTCCTTGTAGTTAATGATTAACCCGCCATGCTACTTATCTACGT
AGCCATGCTCTAGGAAGATCTCTGCAGAGGGCCCTGCGTATGAGTGCAAGTGGGTTTTAGGACCAGGATG
AGGCGGGGTGGGGGTGCCTACCTGACGACCGACCCCGACCCACTGGACAAGCACCCAACCCCCATTCCCC
AAATTGCGCATCCCCTATCAGAGAGGGGGAGGGGAAACAGGATGCGGCGAGGCGCGTGCGCACTGCCAGC
TTCAGCACCGCGGACAGTGCCTTCGCCCCCGCCTGGCGGCGCGCGCCACCGCCGCCTCAGCACTGAAGGC
GCGCTGACGTCACTCGCCGGTCCCCCGCAAACTCCCCTTCCCGGCCACCTTGGTCGCGTCCGCGCCGCCG
CCGGCCCAGCCGGACCGCACCACGCGAGGCGCGAGATAGGGGGGCACGGGCGCGACCATCTGCGCTGCGG
CGCCGGCGACTCAGCGCTGCCTCAGTCTGCGGTGGGCAGCGGAGGAGTCGTGTCGTGCCTGAGAGCGCAG
TCGAATTCAAGCTGCTAGCAAGGATCCACCCGCCACCATGGGTGTGGCCGACCTGATCAAGAAGTTCGAG
AGCATCAGCAAGGAGGAGATGCATCATCACCATCATCACACGCGTCGCAAGAAGACCTTCAAGGAGGTGG
CCACCGCCGTGAAGATCATCGGCCGCCTGATGGGCCTGAAGATCAACGTCTATATCAAGGCCGACAAGCA
GAAGAACGGCATCAAGGCGAACTTCCACATCCGCCACAACATCGAGGACGGCGGCGTGCAGCTCGCCTAC
CACTACCAGCAGAACACCCCCATCGGCGACGGCCCCGTGCTGCTGCCCGACAACCACTACCTGAGCGTGG
AGTCCAAACTTTCGAAAGACCCCAACGAGAAGCGCGATCACATGGTCCTGCTGGAGTTCGTGACCGCCGC
CGGGATCACTCTCGGCATGGACGAGCTGTACAAGGGCGGTACCGGAGGGAGCATGGTGAGCAAGGGCGAG
GAGCTGTTCACCGGGGTGGTGCCCATCCTGGTCGAGCTGGACGGCGACGTAAACGGCCACAAGTTCAGCG
TGTCCGGCGAGGGTGAGGGCGATGCCACCTACGGCAAGCTGACCCTGAAGTTCATCTGCACCACCGGCAA
GCTGCCCGTGCCCTGGCCCACCCTCGTGACCACCCTGACCTACGGCGTGCAGTGCTTCAGCCGCTACCCC
GACCACATGAAGCAGCACGACTTCTTCAAGTCCGCCATGCCCGAAGGCTACATCCAGGAGCGCACCATCT
TCTTCAAGGACGACGGCAACTACAAGACCCGCGCCGAGGTGAAGTTCGAGGGCGACACCCTGGTGAACCG
CATCGAGCTGAAGGGCATCGACTTCAAGGAGGACGGCAACATCCTGGGGCACAAGCTGGAGTACAACCTG
CCGGACCAACTGACTGAAGAGCAGATCGCAGAATACAAAGAGGCTTTCTCCCTATTTGACAAGGACGGGG
ATGGGACAATAACAACCAAGGAGCTGGGGACGGTGATGCGGTCTCTGGGGCAGAACCCCACAGAAGCAGA
GCTGCAGGACATGATCAATGAAGTAGATGCCGACGGTGACGGCACAATCGACTTCCCTGAGTTCCTGACA
ATGATGGCAAGAAAAATGAAATACAGGGACACGGAAGAAGAAATTAGAGAAGCGTTCGGTGTGTTTGATA
AGGATGGCAATGGCTACATCAGTGCAGCAGAGCTTCGCCACGTGATGACAAACCTTGGAGAGAAGTTAAC
AGATGAAGAGGTTGATGAAATGATCAGGGAAGCAGACATCGATGGGGATGGTCAGGTAAACTACGAAGAG
TTTGTACAAATGATGACAGCGAAGTAAAAGCTTATCGATAATCAACCTCTGGATTACAAAATTTGTGAAA
GATTGACTGGTATTCTTAACTATGTTGCTCCTTTTACGCTATGTGGATACGCTGCTTTAATGCCTTTGTA
TCATGCTATTGCTTCCCGTATGGCTTTCATTTTCTCCTCCTTGTATAAATCCTGGTTGCTGTCTCTTTAT
GAGGAGTTGTGGCCCGTTGTCAGGCAACGTGGCGTGGTGTGCACTGTGTTTGCTGACGCAACCCCCACTG
GTTGGGGCATTGCCACCACCTGTCAGCTCCTTTCCGGGACTTTCGCTTTCCCCCTCCCTATTGCCACGGC
GGAACTCATCGCCGCCTGCCTTGCCCGCTGCTGGACAGGGGCTCGGCTGTTGGGCACTGACAATTCCGTG
GTGTTGTCGGGGAAATCATCGTCCTTTCCTTGGCTGCTCGCCTGTGTTGCCACCTGGATTCTGCGCGGGA
CGTCCTTCTGCTACGTCCCTTCGGCCCTCAATCCAGCGGACCTTCCTTCCCGCGGCCTGCTGCCGGCTCT
GCGGCCTCTTCCGCGTCTTCGCCTTCGCCCTCAGACGAGTCGGATCTCCCTTTGGGCCGCCTCCCCGCAT
CGATACCGTCGACCTCGACCCGGGCGGCCGCTTCGAGCAGACATGATAAGATACATTGATGAGTTTGGAC
AAACCACAACTAGAATGCAGTGAAAAAAATGCTTTATTTGTGAAATTTGTGATGCTATTGCTTTATTTGT
AACCATTATAAGCTGCAATAAACAAGTTAACAACAACAATTGCATTCATTTTATGTTTCAGGTTCAGGGG
GAGATGTGGGAGGTTTTTTAAAGCAAGTAAAACCTCTACAAATGTGGTAAAATCGATAAGGATCTTCCTA
GAGCATGGCTACGTAGATAAGTAGCATGGCGGGTTAATCATTAACTACAAGGAACCCCTAGTGATGGAGT
TGGCCACTCCCTCTCTGCGCGCTCGCTCGCTCACTGAGGCCGGGCGACCAAAGGTCGCCCGACGCCCGGG
CTTTGCCCGGGCGGCCTCAGTGAGCGAGCGAGCGCGCAGCTGGCGTAATAGCGAAGAGGCCCGCACCGAT
CGCCCTTCCCAACAGTTGCGCAGCCTGAATGGCGAATGGG
[124 nt withheld, positions 3191-3314]
C
[91 nt withheld, positions 3316-3406]
A
[49 nt withheld, positions 3408-3456]
CCTTTGACGTTGGAGTCCACGTTCTTT
[37 nt withheld, positions 3484-3520]
ACCCTATCTCGGTCTATTCTTTTGATTTATAAGGGATTTTGCCGATTTCGGCCTATTGGTTAAAAAATGA
GCTGATTTAACAAAAATTTAACGCGAATTTTAACAAAATATTAACGCTTACAATTTAGGTGGCACTTTTC
GGGGAAATGTGCGCGGAACCCCTATTTGTTTATTTTTCTAAATACATTCAAATATGTATCCGCTCATGAG
ACAATAACCCTGATAAATGCTTCAATAATATTGAAAAAGGAAGAGTATGAGTATTCAACATTTCCGTGTC
GCCCTTATTCCCTTTTTTGCGGCATTTTGCCTTCCTGTTTTTGCTCACCCAGAAACGCTGGTGAAAGTAA
AAGATGCTGAAGATCAGTTGGGTGCACGAGTGGGTTACATCGAACTGGATCTCAACAGCGGTAAGATCCT
TGAGAGTTTTCGCCCCGAAGAACGTTTTCCAATGATGAGCACTTTTAAAGTTCTGCTATGTGGCGCGGTA
TTATCCCGTATTGACGCCGGGCAAGAGCAACTCGGTCGCCGCATACACTATTCTCAGAATGACTTGGTTG
AGTACTCACCAGTCACAGAAAAGCATCTTACGGATGGCATGACAGTAAGAGAATTATGCAGTGCTGCCAT
AACCATGAGTGATAACACTGCGGCCAACTTACTTCTGACAACGATCGGAGGACCGAAGGAGCTAACCGCT
TTTTTGCACAACATGGGGGATCATGTAACTCGCCTTGATCGTTGGGAACCGGAGCTGAATGAAGCCATAC
CAAACGACGAGCGTGACACCACGATGCCTGTAGCAATGGCAACAACGTTGCGCAAACTATTAACTGGCGA
ACTACTTACTCTAGCTTCCCGGCAACAATTAATAGACTGGATGGAGGCGGATAAAGTTGCAGGACCACTT
CTGCGCTCGGCCCTTCCGGCTGGCTGGTTTATTGCTGATAAATCTGGAGCCGGTGAGCGTGGGTCTCGCG
GTATCATTGCAGCACTGGGGCCAGATGGTAAGCCCTCCCGTATCGTAGTTATCTACACGACGGGGAGTCA
GGCAACTATGGATGAACGAAATAGACAGATCGCTGAGATAGGTGCCTCACTGATTAAGCATTGGTAACTG
TCAGACCAAGTTTACTCATATATACTTTAGATTGATTTAAAACTTCATTTTTAATTTAAAAGGATCTAGG
TGAAGATCCTTTTTGATAATCTCATGACCAAAATCCCTTAACGTGAGTTTTCGTTCCACTGAGCGTCAGA
CCCCGTAGAAAAGATCAAAGGATCTTCTTGAGATCCTTTTTTTCTGCGCGTAATCTGCTGCTTGCAAACA
AAAAAACCACCGCTACCAGCGGTGGTTTGTTTGCCGGATCAAGAGCTACCAACTCTTTTTCCGAAGGTAA
CTGGCTTCAGCAGAGCGCAGATACCAAATACTGTTCTTCTAGTGTAGCCGTAGTTAGGCCACCACTTCAA
GAACTCTGTAGCACCGCCTACATACCTCGCTCTGCTAATCCTGTTACCAGTGGCTGCTGCCAGTGGCGAT
AAGTCGTGTCTTACCGGGTTGGACTCAAGACGATAGTTACCGGATAAGGCGCAGCGGTCGGGCTGAACGG
GGGGTTCGTGCACACAGCCCAGCTTGGAGCGAACGACCTACACCGAACTGAGATACCTACAGCGTGAGCT
ATGAGAAAGCGCCACGCTTCCCGAAGGGAGAAAGGCGGACAGGTATCCGGTAAGCGGCAGGGTCGGAACA
GGAGAGCGCACGAGGGAGCTTCCAGGGGGAAACGCCTGGTATCTTTATAGTCCTGTCGGGTTTCGCCACC
TCTGACTTGAGCGTCGATTTTTGTGATGCTCGTCAGGGGGGCGGAGCCTATGGAAAAACGCCAGCAACGC
GGCCTTTTTACGGTTCCTGGCCTTTTGCTGGCCTTTTGCTCACATGTTCTTTCCTGCGTTATCCCCTGAT
TCTGTGGATAACCGTATTACCGCCTTTGAGTGAGCTGATACCGCTCGCCGCAGCCGAACGACCGAGCGCA
GCGAGTCAGTGAGCGAGGAAGCGGAAGAGCGCCCAATACGC
Features (pLannotate 1.2.2; 14 found; start..end, strand, type, name):
     38..171     -  repeat_region  AAV2 ITR: inverted terminal repeat of adeno-associated virus serotype 2 inverted
    253..700     +  promoter       hSyn promoter: human synapsin I promoter; confers neuron-specific expression (Kügler et al., 2003)
    885..2055    +  CDS            GCaMP6s (fragment): improved fluorescent protein-based calcium sensor (Chen et al., 2013)
   2070..2658    +  misc_feature   WPRE: woodchuck hepatitis virus posttranscriptional regulatory element
   2659..2678    +  misc_feature   MCS (fragment): pBluescript multiple cloning site
   2707..2828    -  polyA_signal   SV40 poly(A) signal: SV40 polyadenylation signal
   2851..2919    -  CDS            large T antigen (fragment): large T antigen from SV40 (simian virus 40)
   2990..3122    +  repeat_region  AAV2 ITR (fragment): inverted terminal repeat of adeno-associated virus serotype 2 inverted
   3117..3186    +  CDS            lacZα (fragment): LacZα fragment of β-galactosidase; lacZ fragment
   3191..3619    +  rep_origin     f1 ori (sequence partly withheld): f1 bacteriophage origin of replication; arrow indicates direction of (+) strand synthesis
   3672..3776    +  promoter       AmpR promoter: bla
   3777..4637    +  CDS            AmpR: β-lactamase; bla; confers resistance to ampicillin, carbenicillin, and related antibiotics
   4808..5396    +  rep_origin     ori: high-copy-number ColE1/pMB1/pBR322/pUC origin of replication
   5579..44      +  CDS            lacI (fragment) (across the origin): lac repressor; lacI; The lac repressor binds to the lac operator to inhibit transcription in E. coli. This inhibition can be relieved by adding lactose or isopropyl-β-D-thiogalactopyranoside (IPTG).
