[The description below was written by a language model from this plasmid's Addgene catalogue record and pLannotate feature annotations shown in this document.]
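Description:
AAV-syn-LifeAct-jGCaMP8m-WPRE is an adeno-associated virus transfer plasmid for mammalian expression, designed to be packaged into recombinant AAV and used to express an actin-targeted calcium indicator in neurons. The 5.6 kb plasmid carries two AAV2 inverted terminal repeats, which flank the expression cassette and provide the cis signals needed for replication and encapsidation of the vector genome when rep, cap and helper functions are supplied in trans. The bacterial backbone outside the ITRs contains a ColE1/pUC-type origin, an f1 phage origin and a β-lactamase gene conferring ampicillin resistance. The catalogue lists the plasmid as low copy even though the annotated origin is of the high-copy type. It is maintained in a recombination-deficient strain, a common precaution for keeping repeat-rich ITRs intact.

Between the ITRs, the human synapsin I promoter drives neuron-restricted transcription of a synthetic insert of about 1.3 kb encoding jGCaMP8m, a genetically encoded GFP-based calcium sensor, with LifeAct and a 6xHis tag at its N terminus. LifeAct is a short F-actin-binding peptide, so the fusion is expected to localise the sensor to actin filaments. The automated annotation labels the coding region as a GCaMP6s fragment, which most likely reflects sequence similarity within the GCaMP family rather than a different payload. Downstream, a WPRE enhances transcript stability and expression, and an SV40 polyadenylation signal is annotated on the reverse strand, next to a small fragment of large T antigen sequence. Short lacZα, lacI and multiple cloning site fragments are cloning remnants. According to the record, the construct is intended for AAV-mediated expression of LifeAct-jGCaMP8m under the synapsin promoter.
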