Addgene plasmid #186039: AAV-syn-LifeAct-jGCaMP8m-WPRE
Purpose: AAV-mediated expression of LifeAct-jGCaMP8m under the synapsin promoter
Depositing lab: Loren Looger. Depositing organization: HHMI, Janelia Research Campus.
Backbone
  Vector backbone: AAV
  Vector type: Mammalian Expression, AAV
Growth in bacteria
  Bacterial resistance: Ampicillin, 100 μg/mL
  Growth temperature: 30°C
  Growth strain: NEB Stable
  Copy number: Low Copy
Gene/Insert
  Gene/Insert name: LifeAct-jGCaMP8m
  Species: Synthetic
  Insert size (bp): 1320
  Promoter: synapsin
  Tag / fusion protein: LifeAct-6xHis (N terminal on insert)
  Cloning method: Gibson Cloning
Terms and licenses: Academic/Nonprofit Terms; Industry Terms: Not Available to Industry
How to cite: AAV-syn-LifeAct-jGCaMP8m-WPRE was a gift from Loren Looger (Addgene plasmid # 186039 ; http://n2t.net/addgene:186039 ; RRID:Addgene_186039)
